Addgene plasmid #236163: JPZF2 CMV-TO-SCN1A-374-NZF
Purpose: Plasmid encoding the SCN1A-374 zinc finger array attached by a GS linker to the NZF transcriptional activation domain, under control of CMV promoter with two TetR binding sites
Depositing lab: Xiaojing Gao. Depositing organization: Stanford University. Publication: Machine-guided dual-objective protein engineering for deimmunization and therapeutic functions. Wolfsberg E, Paul JS, Tycko J, Chen B, Bassik MC, Bintu L, Alizadeh AA, Gao XJ. Cell Syst. 2025 Jul 16;16(7):101299. doi: 10.1016/j.cels.2025.101299. Epub 2025 Jun 3. PubMed 40466641.
Backbone
  Vector backbone: FLP-IN
  Vector type: Mammalian Expression
  Selectable markers: Puromycin
Growth in bacteria
  Bacterial resistance: Ampicillin, 100 μg/mL
  Growth temperature: 37°C
  Growth strain: DH5alpha
  Copy number: High Copy
Gene/Insert
  Gene/Insert name: SCN1A-374-NZF
  Species: Synthetic
  Promoter: CMV promoter with two TetR binding sites
  Cloning method: Gibson Cloning
Terms and licenses: Academic/Nonprofit Terms; Industry Terms: Not Available to Industry
Depositor comments: See https://benchling.com/s/seq-EWpv1I8aXGWZ2OQYEokj?m=slm-MSmJJsOivbnYhtvN6QBIfor annotated sequence. Please visit https://doi.org/10.1101/2025.02.24.639918 for bioRxiv preprint.
How to cite: JPZF2 CMV-TO-SCN1A-374-NZF was a gift from Xiaojing Gao (Addgene plasmid # 236163 ; http://n2t.net/addgene:236163 ; RRID:Addgene_236163)
