[The description below was written by a language model from this plasmid's Addgene catalogue record and pLannotate feature annotations shown in this document.]
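Description:
JPZF2 CMV-TO-SCN1A-374-NZF is a 6.3 kb mammalian expression plasmid built on a Flp-In-type backbone. It encodes a synthetic transcriptional activator under tetracycline-repressible control. It is propagated in E. coli through a high-copy ColE1/pUC origin with ampicillin resistance (AmpR and its bla promoter). The backbone also retains a partial f1 origin and leftover lac regulatory elements.

The expression cassette starts with the CMV immediate-early enhancer and promoter, followed directly by two tet operator sites (the "TO" arrangement). In cells that express TetR, the repressor binds these sites and keeps transcription off until tetracycline or doxycycline is added; in cells without TetR the promoter is constitutive. The open reading frame encodes the SCN1A-374 zinc finger array, whose name suggests it is directed at the SCN1A locus. A GS linker joins it to the NZF activation domain. The annotation shows NZF as three consecutive human-derived fragments, from NCOA3, ZNF473 and FOXO6, and a bGH polyadenylation signal ends the transcript. The short hit to an insect protein near the start of the coding region most likely reflects homology to a zinc finger motif rather than a distinct part.

Downstream there is an FRT site placed immediately before a hygromycin resistance coding sequence that has no annotated promoter of its own, followed by an SV40 poly(A) signal. This is the usual Flp-In layout: FLP-mediated integration at a genomic FRT landing pad supplies the promoter that activates the marker. The catalogue entry lists puromycin as the selectable marker, but the feature table shows only HygR and no puromycin gene, so the two sources disagree. The associated publication concerns machine-guided protein engineering for deimmunization alongside therapeutic function.
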