Features (pLannotate 1.2.2; 25 found; start..end, strand, type, name):
      4..383     +  enhancer       CMV enhancer: human cytomegalovirus immediate early enhancer
    384..587     +  promoter       CMV promoter: human cytomegalovirus (CMV) immediate early promoter
    589..608     +  promoter       PLtetO-1 promoter (fragment): modified phage lambda PL promoter with tet operator sites (Lutz and Bujard, 1997)
    610..629     +  promoter       PLtetO-1 promoter (fragment): modified phage lambda PL promoter with tet operator sites (Lutz and Bujard, 1997)
    637..670     +  promoter       TRE3GV promoter (fragment): 3rd-generation Tet-responsive promoter that can be activated by binding of Tet-On® 3G, optimized for retroviral and lentiviral vectors
    769..849     +  CDS            ESCA_PSYCI (fragment): Protein inferred from homology: Swiss-Prot protein existence level 3. From Psychoda cinerea (Psychod fly).
   1459..1605    +  CDS            NCOA3 (fragment): NCOA3_HUMAN - Also known as AIB1, BHLHE42, RAC3, TRAM1. Experimental evidence at protein level: Swiss-Prot protein existence level 1. Nuclear receptor coactivator that directly binds nuclear receptors and stimulates the transcriptional activities in a hormone- dependent fashion. Plays a central role in creating a multisubunit coactivator complex, which probably acts via remodeling of chromatin. Involved in the coactivation of different nuclear receptors, such as for steroids (GR and ER), retinoids (RARs and RXRs), thyroid hormone (TRs), vitamin D3 (VDR) and prostanoids (PPARs). Displays histon
   1621..1764    +  CDS            ZNF473 (fragment): ZN473_HUMAN - Also known as KIAA1141, ZFP100. Experimental evidence at protein level: Swiss-Prot protein existence level 1. Involved in histone 3'-end pre-mRNA processing by associating with U7 snRNP and interacting with SLBP/pre-mRNA complex. Increases histone 3'-end pre-mRNA processing but has no effect on U7 snRNP levels, when overexpressed. Required for cell cycle progression from G1 to S phases. From Homo sapiens (Human).
   1780..1914    +  CDS            FOXO6 (fragment): FOXO6_HUMAN - Experimental evidence at protein level: Swiss-Prot protein existence level 1. Transcriptional activator. From Homo sapiens (Human).
   2027..2251    +  polyA_signal   bGH poly(A) signal: bovine growth hormone polyadenylation signal
   2267..2290    +  polyA_signal   bGH poly(A) signal (fragment): bovine growth hormone polyadenylation signal
   2294..2315    +  promoter       SV40 promoter (fragment): SV40 enhancer and early promoter
   2336..2569    +  rep_origin     f1 ori (fragment) (sequence partly withheld): f1 bacteriophage origin of replication; arrow indicates direction of (+) strand synthesis
   2574..2621    +  protein_bind   FRT: FLP-mediated recombination occurs in the 8-bp core sequence TCTAGAAA (Turan and Bode, 2011). FLP recombinase from the Saccharomyces cerevisiae 2μ plasmid
   2629..3651    +  CDS            HygR: aminoglycoside phosphotransferase from E. coli; aph(4)-Ia; confers resistance to hygromycin
   3661..3786    +  CDS            ble (fragment): BLE_KLEPN - Experimental evidence at protein level: Swiss-Prot protein existence level 1. Binding protein with a strong affinity to the bleomycin family of antibiotics. Binds to CL990; an antimitotic-antibiotic compound. From Klebsiella pneumoniae.
   3781..3902    +  polyA_signal   SV40 poly(A) signal: SV40 polyadenylation signal
   3975..3991    -  protein_bind   lac operator: The lac repressor binds to the lac operator to inhibit transcription in E. coli. This inhibition can be relieved by adding lactose or isopropyl-β-D-thiogalactopyranoside (IPTG). lac repressor encoded by lacI
   3999..4029    -  promoter       lac promoter: promoter for the E. coli lac operon
   4044..4065    -  protein_bind   CAP binding site: CAP binding activates transcription in the presence of cAMP. E. coli catabolite activator protein
   4078..4170    -  CDS            lacI (fragment): lac repressor; lacI; The lac repressor binds to the lac operator to inhibit transcription in E. coli. This inhibition can be relieved by adding lactose or isopropyl-β-D-thiogalactopyranoside (IPTG).
   4353..4941    -  rep_origin     ori: high-copy-number ColE1/pMB1/pBR322/pUC origin of replication
   5112..5972    -  CDS            AmpR: β-lactamase; bla; confers resistance to ampicillin, carbenicillin, and related antibiotics
   5973..6077    -  promoter       AmpR promoter: bla
   6136..6188    -  misc_feature   bom (fragment): basis of mobility region from pBR322
>Addgene plasmid #236163 | JPZF2 CMV-TO-SCN1A-374-NZF | addgene full sequence | sequence record 468423 | Addgene NGS Result
GTTGACATTGATTATTGACTAGTTATTAATAGTAATCAATTACGGGGTCATTAGTTCATAGCCCATATAT
GGAGTTCCGCGTTACATAACTTACGGTAAATGGCCCGCCTGGCTGACCGCCCAACGACCCCCGCCCATTG
ACGTCAATAATGACGTATGTTCCCATAGTAACGCCAATAGGGACTTTCCATTGACGTCAATGGGTGGAGT
ATTTACGGTAAACTGCCCACTTGGCAGTACATCAAGTGTATCATATGCCAAGTACGCCCCCTATTGACGT
CAATGACGGTAAATGGCCCGCCTGGCATTATGCCCAGTACATGACCTTATGGGACTTTCCTACTTGGCAG
TACATCTACGTATTAGTCATCGCTATTACCATGGTGATGCGGTTTTGGCAGTACATCAATGGGCGTGGAT
AGCGGTTTGACTCACGGGGATTTCCAAGTCTCCACCCCATTGACGTCAATGGGAGTTTGTTTTGGCACCA
AAATCAACGGGACTTTCCAAAATGTCGTAACAACTCCGCCCCATTGACGCAAATGGGCGGTAGGCGTGTA
CGGTGGGAGGTCTATATAAGCAGAGCTCTCCCTATCAGTGATAGAGATCTCCCTATCAGTGATAGAGATC
GTCGACGAGCTCGTTTAGTGAACCGTCAGATCGCCTGGAGACGCCATCCACGCTGTTTTGACCTCCATAG
AAGACACCGGGACCGATCCAGCCTCCGGACTCTAGCGTTTAAACTTAAGCTTCGCCACCATGCACGGCTG
TCACCTTTGCGGAAAGGCCTTCACACATTGCAGTGACCTGAGGAAGCACGAGAGAACCCATACCGGTGAA
CGTCCATATAGTTGCGGGATATGTGGGAAATCCTTTAGCGACTCTTCAGCTAAGCGACGGCACTGTATCC
TTCACACTGGAGAACGGCCATTTGTATGTGGCGTTTGTAAAATGGGATTTTCCTTGCTCACTAGCCTCGC
ACAGCATCACTCCTCTCATACAGGCGAGAGACCGTATGAATGCAAAGAGTGTGGAAAGACCTTTAGGCAA
TGTTCCCATCTCAAGCGTCACCAAAGGATTCATACTGGCGAAAGGCCCTATCAGTGCGGCCAGTGTGGAA
AATCCTTTCGCCAGTCCTCTAACCTCCATCAACACCACCGTCTGCATCACACTGGTGAACGGCCTTACGA
GTGTAAGGAGTGCGGCAAGACTTTCCGTCAGTGCAGTCACCTGAAGCGCCATCAGCGCATTCACACTGGC
GAACGCCCCTTTGAGTGCGCCGTGTGCGGGGAATCATTTGTGAACCCAGCAGAACTCGCCGATCATGTGA
CCGTGCACACCGGGGAGCGGCCGTATCAGTGTCACAATTGCGGTAAGAGTTTCATATCCAAGAGCCAGCT
GGACATTCACCATCGCATTCATGCTGCTGCAGGCGGAAGCGGAGGCTCTGGCGGATCTGAGGGCCAGAGC
GACGAGAGAGCCCTGCTGGACCAGCTGCACACCCTGCTGAGCAACACCGACGCCACCGGCCTGGAGGAGA
TCGACAGAGCCCTGGGCATCCCCGAGCTGGTGAACCAGGGCCAGGCCCTGGAGCCCAAGCAGGACGGAGG
CTGGGGATCTATGGCCGAGGAATTCGTGACCCTGAAGGACGTGGGCATGGACTTCACCCTGGGCGACTGG
GAGCAGCTGGGCCTGGAGCAGGGCGACACCTTCTGGGACACCGCCCTGGACAACTGCCAGGACCTGTTCC
TGCTGGACCCCCCCGGCGGAGGAGACGGCCTTGGTTTGGGACACGAGAAGTTCCCCAGCGACCTGGACCT
GGACATGTTCAACGGCAGCCTGGAGTGCGACATGGAGAGCATCATCAGAAGCGAGCTGATGGACGCCGAC
GGCCTGGACTTCAACTTCGACAGCTAGGCCGCTCGAGGAGGGCCCGAACAAAAACTCATCTCAGAAGAGG
ATCTGAATAGCGCCGTCGACCATCATCATAATCATCATTGAGTTTAAACCCGCTGATCAGCCTCGACTGT
GCCTTCTAGTTGCCAGCCATCTGTTGTTTGCCCCTCCCCCGTGCCTTCCTTGACCCTGGAAGGTGCCACT
CCCACTGTCCTTTCCTAATAAAATGAGGAAATTGCATCGCATTGTCTGAGTAGGTGTCATTCTATTCTGG
GGGGTGGGGTGGGGCAGGACAGCAAGGGGGAGGATTGGGAAGACAATAGCAGGCATGCTGGGGATGCGGT
GGGCTCTATGGAGATCTATCGATGTTCTGGGGATGCGGTGGGCTCTATGGCTTCTGAGGCGGAAAGAACC
AGCTGGGGCTCTAGGGGGTATCCCC
[124 nt withheld, positions 2336-2459]
C
[91 nt withheld, positions 2461-2551]
AGGGTGATGGTTCACGTACCTAGAAGTTCCTATTCCGAAGTTCCTATTCTCTAGAAAGTATAGGAACTTC
CTTGGCCAAAAAGCCTGAACTCACCGCGACGTCTGTCGAGAAGTTTCTGATCGAAAAGTTCGACAGCGTC
TCCGACCTGATGCAGCTCTCGGAGGGCGAAGAATCTCGTGCTTTCAGCTTCGATGTAGGAGGGCGTGGAT
ATGTCCTGCGGGTAAATAGCTGCGCCGATGGTTTCTACAAAGATCGTTATGTTTATCGGCACTTTGCATC
GGCCGCGCTCCCGATTCCGGAAGTGCTTGACATTGGGGAATTCAGCGAGAGCCTGACCTATTGCATCTCC
CGCCGTGCACAGGGTGTCACGTTGCAAGACCTGCCTGAAACCGAACTGCCCGCTGTTCTGCAGCCGGTCG
CGGAGGCCATGGATGCGATCGCTGCGGCCGATCTTAGCCAGACGAGCGGGTTCGGCCCATTCGGACCGCA
AGGAATCGGTCAATACACTACATGGCGTGATTTCATATGCGCGATTGCTGATCCCCATGTGTATCACTGG
CAAACTGTGATGGACGACACCGTCAGTGCGTCCGTCGCGCAGGCTCTCGATGAGCTGATGCTTTGGGCCG
AGGACTGCCCCGAAGTCCGGCACCTCGTGCACGCGGATTTCGGCTCCAACAATGTCCTGACGGACAATGG
CCGCATAACAGCGGTCATTGACTGGAGCGAGGCGATGTTCGGGGATTCCCAATACGAGGTCGCCAACATC
TTCTTCTGGAGGCCGTGGTTGGCTTGTATGGAGCAGCAGACGCGCTACTTCGAGCGGAGGCATCCGGAGC
TTGCAGGATCGCCGCGGCTCCGGGCGTATATGCTCCGCATTGGTCTTGACCAACTCTATCAGAGCTTGGT
TGACGGCAATTTCGATGATGCAGCTTGGGCGCAGGGTCGATGCGACGCAATCGTCCGATCCGGAGCCGGG
ACTGTCGGGCGTACACAAATCGCCCGCAGAAGCGCGGCCGTCTGGACCGATGGCTGTGTAGAAGTACTCG
CCGATAGTGGAAACCGACGCCCCAGCACTCGTCCGAGGGCAAAGGAATAGCACGTACTACGAGATTTCGA
TTCCACCGCCGCCTTCTATGAAAGGTTGGGCTTCGGAATCGTTTTCCGGGACGCCGGCTGGATGATCCTC
CAGCGCGGGGATCTCATGCTGGAGTTCTTCGCCCACCCCAACTTGTTTATTGCAGCTTATAATGGTTACA
AATAAAGCAATAGCATCACAAATTTCACAAATAAAGCATTTTTTTCACTGCATTCTAGTTGTGGTTTGTC
CAAACTCATCAATGTATCTTATCATGTCTGTATACCGTCGACCTCTAGCTAGAGCTTGGCGTAATCATGG
TCATAGCTGTTTCCTGTGTGAAATTGTTATCCGCTCACAATTCCACACAACATACGAGCCGGAAGCATAA
AGTGTAAAGCCTGGGGTGCCTAATGAGTGAGCTAACTCACATTAATTGCGTTGCGCTCACTGCCCGCTTT
CCAGTCGGGAAACCTGTCGTGCCAGCTGCATTAATGAATCGGCCAACGCGCGGGGAGAGGCGGTTTGCGT
ATTGGGCGCTCTTCCGCTTCCTCGCTCACTGACTCGCTGCGCTCGGTCGTTCGGCTGCGGCGAGCGGTAT
CAGCTCACTCAAAGGCGGTAATACGGTTATCCACAGAATCAGGGGATAACGCAGGAAAGAACATGTGAGC
AAAAGGCCAGCAAAAGGCCAGGAACCGTAAAAAGGCCGCGTTGCTGGCGTTTTTCCATAGGCTCCGCCCC
CCTGACGAGCATCACAAAAATCGACGCTCAAGTCAGAGGTGGCGAAACCCGACAGGACTATAAAGATACC
AGGCGTTTCCCCCTGGAAGCTCCCTCGTGCGCTCTCCTGTTCCGACCCTGCCGCTTACCGGATACCTGTC
CGCCTTTCTCCCTTCGGGAAGCGTGGCGCTTTCTCATAGCTCACGCTGTAGGTATCTCAGTTCGGTGTAG
GTCGTTCGCTCCAAGCTGGGCTGTGTGCACGAACCCCCCGTTCAGCCCGACCGCTGCGCCTTATCCGGTA
ACTATCGTCTTGAGTCCAACCCGGTAAGACACGACTTATCGCCACTGGCAGCAGCCACTGGTAACAGGAT
TAGCAGAGCGAGGTATGTAGGCGGTGCTACAGAGTTCTTGAAGTGGTGGCCTAACTACGGCTACACTAGA
AGAACAGTATTTGGTATCTGCGCTCTGCTGAAGCCAGTTACCTTCGGAAAAAGAGTTGGTAGCTCTTGAT
CCGGCAAACAAACCACCGCTGGTAGCGGTGGTTTTTTTGTTTGCAAGCAGCAGATTACGCGCAGAAAAAA
AGGATCTCAAGAAGATCCTTTGATCTTTTCTACGGGGTCTGACGCTCAGTGGAACGAAAACTCACGTTAA
GGGATTTTGGTCATGAGATTATCAAAAAGGATCTTCACCTAGATCCTTTTAAATTAAAAATGAAGTTTTA
AATCAATCTAAAGTATATATGAGTAAACTTGGTCTGACAGTTACCAATGCTTAATCAGTGAGGCACCTAT
CTCAGCGATCTGTCTATTTCGTTCATCCATAGTTGCCTGACTCCCCGTCGTGTAGATAACTACGATACGG
GAGGGCTTACCATCTGGCCCCAGTGCTGCAATGATACCGCGAGACCCACGCTCACCGGCTCCAGATTTAT
CAGCAATAAACCAGCCAGCCGGAAGGGCCGAGCGCAGAAGTGGTCCTGCAACTTTATCCGCCTCCATCCA
GTCTATTAATTGTTGCCGGGAAGCTAGAGTAAGTAGTTCGCCAGTTAATAGTTTGCGCAACGTTGTTGCC
ATTGCTACAGGCATCGTGGTGTCACGCTCGTCGTTTGGTATGGCTTCATTCAGCTCCGGTTCCCAACGAT
CAAGGCGAGTTACATGATCCCCCATGTTGTGCAAAAAAGCGGTTAGCTCCTTCGGTCCTCCGATCGTTGT
CAGAAGTAAGTTGGCCGCAGTGTTATCACTCATGGTTATGGCAGCACTGCATAATTCTCTTACTGTCATG
CCATCCGTAAGATGCTTTTCTGTGACTGGTGAGTACTCAACCAAGTCATTCTGAGAATAGTGTATGCGGC
GACCGAGTTGCTCTTGCCCGGCGTCAATACGGGATAATACCGCGCCACATAGCAGAACTTTAAAAGTGCT
CATCATTGGAAAACGTTCTTCGGGGCGAAAACTCTCAAGGATCTTACCGCTGTTGAGATCCAGTTCGATG
TAACCCACTCGTGCACCCAACTGATCTTCAGCATCTTTTACTTTCACCAGCGTTTCTGGGTGAGCAAAAA
CAGGAAGGCAAAATGCCGCAAAAAAGGGAATAAGGGCGACACGGAAATGTTGAATACTCATACTCTTCCT
TTTTCAATATTATTGAAGCATTTATCAGGGTTATTGTCTCATGAGCGGATACATATTTGAATGTATTTAG
AAAAATAAACAAATAGGGGTTCCGCGCACATTTCCCCGAAAAGTGCCACCTGACGTCGACGGATCGGGAG
ATCTCCCGATCCCCTATGGTGCACTCTCAGTACAATCTGCTCTGATGCCGCATAGTTAAGCCAGTATCTG
CTCCCTGCTTGTGTGTTGGAGGTCGCTGAGTAGTGCGCGAGCAAAATTTAAGCTACAACAAGGCAAGGCT
TGACCGACAATTGCATGAAGAATCTGCTTAGGGTTAGGCGTTTTGCGCTGCTTCGTACGGGCCAGATATA
CGC
